>Addgene plasmid #202656 | Agrostemma_githago _LysRS_MitoTP_pK7FWG2 | addgene full sequence | sequence record 403450 | Addgene NGS Result
GCCACTGAGCCGCGGGTTTCTGGAGTTTAATGAGCTAAGCACATACGTCAGAAACCATTATTGCGCGTTC
AAAAGTCGCCTAAGGTCACTATCAGCTAGCAAATATTTCTTGTCAAAAATGCTCCACTGACGTTCCATAA
ATTCCCCTCGGTATCCAATTAGAGTCTCATATTCACTCTCAACTCGATCGAGGCATGATTGAACAAGATG
GATTGCACGCAGGTTCTCCGGCCGCTTGGGTGGAGAGGCTATTCGGCTATGACTGGGCACAACAGACAAT
CGGCTGCTCTGATGCCGCCGTGTTCCGGCTGTCAGCGCAGGGGCGCCCGGTTCTTTTTGTCAAGACCGAC
CTGTCCGGTGCCCTGAATGAACTCCAAGACGAGGCAGCGCGGCTATCGTGGCTGGCCACGACGGGCGTTC
CTTGCGCAGCTGTGCTCGACGTTGTCACTGAAGCGGGAAGGGACTGGCTGCTATTGGGCGAAGTGCCGGG
GCAGGATCTCCTGTCATCTCACCTTGCTCCTGCCGAGAAAGTATCCATCATGGCTGATGCAATGCGGCGG
CTGCATACGCTTGATCCGGCTACCTGCCCATTCGACCACCAAGCGAAACATCGCATCGAGCGAGCACGTA
CTCGGATGGAAGCCGGTCTTGTCGATCAGGATGATCTGGACGAAGAGCATCAGGGGCTCGCGCCAGCCGA
ACTGTTCGCCAGGCTCAAGGCGCGGATGCCCGACGGCGAGGATCTCGTCGTGACCCACGGCGATGCCTGC
TTGCCGAATATCATGGTGGAAAATGGCCGCTTTTCTGGATTCATCGACTGTGGCCGGCTGGGTGTGGCGG
ACCGCTATCAGGACATAGCGTTGGCTACCCGTGATATTGCTGAAGAGCTTGGCGGCGAATGGGCTGACCG
CTTCCTCGTGCTTTACGGTATCGCCGCTCCCGATTCGCAGCGCATCGCCTTCTATCGCCTTCTTGACGAG
TTCTTCTGAGCGGGACTCTGGGGTTCGGACTCTAGCTAGAGTCAAGCAGATCGTTCAAACATTTGGCAAT
AAAGTTTCTTAAGATTGAATCCTGTTGCCGGTCTTGCGATGATTATCATATAATTTCTGTTGAATTACGT
TAAGCATGTAATAATTAACATGTAATGCATGACGTTATTTATGAGATGGGTTTTTATGATTAGAGTCCCG
CAATTATACATTTAATACGCGATAGAAAACAAAATATAGCGCGCAAACTAGGATAAATTATCGCGCGCGG
TGTCATCTATGTTACTAGATCGACCGGCATGCAAGCTGATAATTCAATTCGGCGTTAATTCAGTACATTA
AAAACGTCCGCAATGTGTTATTAAGTTGTCTAAGCGTCAATTTGTTTACACCACAATATATCCTGCCACC
AGCCAGCCAACAGCTCCCCGACCGGCAGCTCGGCACAAAATCACCACTCGATACAGGCAGCCCATCAGTC
CGGGACGGCGTCAGCGGGAGAGCCGTTGTAAGGCGGCAGACTTTGCTCATGTTACCGATGCTATTCGGAA
GAACGGCAACTAAGCTGCCGGGTTTGAAACACGGATGATCTCGCGGAGGGTAGCATGTTGATTGTAACGA
TGACAGAGCGTTGCTGCCTGTGATCAATTCGGGCACGAACCCAGTGGACATAAGCCTGTTCGGTTCGTAA
GCTGTAATGCAAGTAGCGTATGCGCTCACGCAACTGGTCCAGAACCTTGACCGAACGCAGCGGTGGTAAC
GGCGCAGTGGCGGTTTTCATGGCTTGTTATGACTGTTTTTTTGGGGTACAGTCTATGCCTCGGGCATCCA
AGCAGCAAGCGCGTTACGCCGTGGGTCGATGTTTGATGTTATGGAGCAGCAACGATGTTACGCAGCAGGG
CAGTCGCCCTAAAACAAAGTTAAACATCATGGGGGAAGCGGTGATCGCCGAAGTATCGACTCAACTATCA
GAGGTAGTTGGCGTCATCGAGCGCCATCTCGAACCGACGTTGCTGGCCGTACATTTGTACGGCTCCGCAG
TGGATGGCGGCCTGAAGCCACACAGTGATATTGATTTGCTGGTTACGGTGACCGTAAGGCTTGATGAAAC
AACGCGGCGAGCTTTGATCAACGACCTTTTGGAAACTTCGGCTTCCCCTGGAGAGAGCGAGATTCTCCGC
GCTGTAGAAGTCACCATTGTTGTGCACGACGACATCATTCCGTGGCGTTATCCAGCTAAGCGCGAACTGC
AATTTGGAGAATGGCAGCGCAATGACATTCTTGCAGGTATCTTCGAGCCAGCCACGATCGACATTGATCT
GGCTATCTTGCTGACAAAAGCAAGAGAACATAGCGTTGCCTTGGTAGGTCCAGCGGCGGAGGAACTCTTT
GATCCGGTTCCTGAACAGGATCTATTTGAGGCGCTAAATGAAACCTTAACGCTATGGAACTCGCCGCCCG
ACTGGGCTGGCGATGAGCGAAATGTAGTGCTTACGTTGTCCCGCATTTGGTACAGCGCAGTAACCGGCAA
AATCGCGCCGAAGGATGTCGCTGCCGACTGGGCAATGGAGCGCCTGCCGGCCCAGTATCAGCCCGTCATA
CTTGAAGCTAGACAGGCTTATCTTGGACAAGAAGAAGATCGCTTGGCCTCGCGCGCAGATCAGTTGGAAG
AATTTGTCCACTACGTGAAAGGCGAGATCACCAAGGTAGTCGGCAAATAATGTCTAGCTAGAAATTCGTT
CAAGCCGACGCCGCTTCGCGGCGCGGCTTAACTCAAGCGTTAGATGCACTAAGCACATAATTGCTCACAG
CCAAACTATCAGGTCAAGTCTGCTTTTATTATTTTTAAGCGTGCATAATAAGCCCTACACAAATTGGGAG
ATATATCATGCATGACCAAAATCCCTTAACGTGAGTTTTCGTTCCACTGAGCGTCAGACCCCGTAGAAAA
GATCAAAGGATCTTCTTGAGATCCTTTTTTTCTGCGCGTAATCTGCTGCTTGCAAACAAAAAAACCACCG
CTACCAGCGGTGGTTTGTTTGCCGGATCAAGAGCTACCAACTCTTTTTCCGAAGGTAACTGGCTTCAGCA
GAGCGCAGATACCAAATACTGTCCTTCTAGTGTAGCCGTAGTTAGGCCACCACTTCAAGAACTCTGTAGC
ACCGCCTACATACCTCGCTCTGCTAATCCTGTTACCAGTGGCTGCTGCCAGTGGCGATAAGTCGTGTCTT
ACCGGGTTGGACTCAAGACGATAGTTACCGGATAAGGCGCAGCGGTCGGGCTGAACGGGGGGTTCGTGCA
CACAGCCCAGCTTGGAGCGAACGACCTACACCGAACTGAGATACCTACAGCGTGAGCTATGAGAAAGCGC
CACGCTTCCCGAAGGGAGAAAGGCGGACAGGTATCCGGTAAGCGGCAGGGTCGGAACAGGAGAGCGCACG
AGGGAGCTTCCAGGGGGAAACGCCTGGTATCTTTATAGTCCTGTCGGGTTTCGCCACCTCTGACTTGAGC
GTCGATTTTTGTGATGCTCGTCAGGGGGGCGGAGCCTATGGAAAAACGCCAGCAACGCGGCCTTTTTACG
GTTCCTGGCCTTTTGCTGGCCTTTTGCTCACATGTTCTTTCCTGCGTTATCCCCTGATTCTGTGGATAAC
CGTATTACCGCCTTTGAGTGAGCTGATACCGCTCGCCGCAGCCGAACGACCGAGCGCAGCGAGTCAGTGA
GCGAGGAAGCGGAAGAGCGCCTGATGCGGTATTTTCTCCTTACGCATCTGTGCGGTATTTCACACCGCAT
ATGGTGCACTCTCAGTACAATCTGCTCTGATGCCGCATAGTTAAGCCAGTATACACTCCGCTATCGCTAC
GTGACTGGGTCATGGCTGCGCCCCGACACCCGCCAACACCCGCTGACGCGCCCTGACGGGCTTGTCTGCT
CCCGGCATCCGCTTACAGACAAGCTGTGACCGTCTCCGGGAGCTGCATGTGTCAGAGGTTTTCACCGTCA
TCACCGAAACGCGCGAGGCAGGGTGCCTTGATGTGGGCGCCGGCGGTCGAGTGGCGACGGCGCGGCTTGT
CCGCGCCCTGGTAGATTGCCTGGCCGTAGGCCAGCCATTTTTGAGCGGCCAGCGGCCGCGATAGGCCGAC
GCGAAGCGGCGGGGCGTAGGGAGCGCAGCGACCGAAGGGTAGGCGCTTTTTGCAGCTCTTCGGCTGTGCG
CTGGCCAGACAGTTATGCACAGGCCAGGCGGGTTTTAAGAGTTTTAATAAGTTTTAAAGAGTTTTAGGCG
GAAAAATCGCCTTTTTTCTCTTTTATATCAGTCACTTACATGTGTGACCGGTTCCCAATGTACGGCTTTG
GGTTCCCAATGTACGGGTTCCGGTTCCCAATGTACGGCTTTGGGTTCCCAATGTACGTGCTATCCACAGG
AAAGAGACCTTTTCGACCTTTTTCCCCTGCTAGGGCAATTTGCCCTAGCATCTGCTCCGTACATTAGGAA
CCGGCGGATGCTTCGCCCTCGATCAGGTTGCGGTAGCGCATGACTAGGATCGGGCCAGCCTGCCCCGCCT
CCTCCTTCAAATCGTACTCCGGCAGGTCATTTGACCCGATCAGCTTGCGCACGGTGAAACAGAACTTCTT
GAACTCTCCGGCGCTGCCACTGCGTTCGTAGATCGTCTTGAACAACCATCTGGCTTCTGCCTTGCCTGCG
GCGCGGCGTGCCAGGCGGTAGAGAAAACGGCCGATGCCGGGATCGATCAAAAAGTAATCGGGGTGAACCG
TCAGCACGTCCGGGTTCTTGCCTTCTGTGATCTCGCGGTACATCCAATCAGCTAGCTCGATCTCGATGTA
CTCCGGCCGCCCGGTTTCGCTCTTTACGATCTTGTAGCGGCTAATCAAGGCTTCACCCTCGGATACCGTC
ACCAGGCGGCCGTTCTTGGCCTTCTTCGTACGCTGCATGGCAACGTGCGTGGTGTTTAACCGAATGCAGG
TTTCTACCAGGTCGTCTTTCTGCTTTCCGCCATCGGCTCGCCGGCAGAACTTGAGTACGTCCGCAACGTG
TGGACGGAACACGCGGCCGGGCTTGTCTCCCTTCCCTTCCCGGTATCGGTTCATGGATTCGGTTAGATGG
GAAACCGCCATCAGTACCAGGTCGTAATCCCACACACTGGCCATGCCGGCCGGCCCTGCGGAAACCTCTA
CGTGCCCGTCTGGAAGCTCGTAGCGGATCACCTCGCCAGCTCGTCGGTCACGCTTCGACAGACGGAAAAC
GGCCACGTCCATGATGCTGCGACTATCGCGGGTGCCCACGTCATAGAGCATCGGAACGAAAAAATCTGGT
TGCTCGTCGCCCTTGGGCGGCTTCCTAATCGACGGCGCACCGGCTGCCGGCGGTTGCCGGGATTCTTTGC
GGATTCGATCAGCGGCCGCTTGCCACGATTCACCGGGGCGTGCTTCTGCCTCGATGCGTTGCCGCTGGGC
GGCCTGCGCGGCCTTCAACTTCTCCACCAGGTCATCACCCAGCGCCGCGCCGATTTGTACCGGGCCGGAT
GGTTTGCGACCGCTCACGCCGATTCCTCGGGCTTGGGGGTTCCAGTGCCATTGCAGGGCCGGCAGACAAC
CCAGCCGCTTACGCCTGGCCAACCGCCCGTTCCTCCACACATGGGGCATTCCACGGCGTCGGTGCCTGGT
TGTTCTTGATTTTCCATGCCGCCTCCTTTAGCCGCTAAAATTCATCTACTCATTTATTCATTTGCTCATT
TACTCTGGTAGCTGCGCGATGTATTCAGATAGCAGCTCGGTAATGGTCTTGCCTTGGCGTACCGCGTACA
TCTTCAGCTTGGTGTGATCCTCCGCCGGCAACTGAAAGTTGACCCGCTTCATGGCTGGCGTGTCTGCCAG
GCTGGCCAACGTTGCAGCCTTGCTGCTGCGTGCGCTCGGACGGCCGGCACTTAGCGTGTTTGTGCTTTTG
CTCATTTTCTCTTTACCTCATTAACTCAAATGAGTTTTGATTTAATTTCAGCGGCCAGCGCCTGGACCTC
GCGGGCAGCGTCGCCCTCGGGTTCTGATTCAAGAACGGTTGTGCCGGCGGCGGCAGTGCCTGGGTAGCTC
ACGCGCTGCGTGATACGGGACTCAAGAATGGGCAGCTCGTACCCGGCCAGCGCCTCGGCAACCTCACCGC
CGATGCGCGTGCCTTTGATCGCCCGCGACACGACAAAGGCCGCTTGTAGCCTTCCATCCGTGACCTCAAT
GCGCTGCTTAACCAGCTCCACCAGGTCGGCGGTGGCCCATATGTCGTAAGGGCTTGGCTGCACCGGAATC
AGCACGAAGTCGGCTGCCTTGATCGCGGACACAGCCAAGTCCGCCGCCTGGGGCGCTCCGTCGATCACTA
CGAAGTCGCGCCGGCCGATGGCCTTCACGTCGCGGTCAATCGTCGGGCGGTCGATGCCGACAACGGTTAG
CGGTTGATCTTCCCGCACGGCCGCCCAATCGCGGGCACTGCCCTGGGGATCGGAATCGACTAACAGAACA
TCGGCCCCGGCGAGTTGCAGGGCGCGGGCTAGATGGGTTGCGATGGTCGTCTTGCCTGACCCGCCTTTCT
GGTTAAGTACAGCGATAACCTTCATGCGTTCCCCTTGCGTATTTGTTTATTTACTCATCGCATCATATAC
GCAGCGACCGCATGACGCAAGCTGTTTTACTCAAATACACATCACCTTTTTAGACGGCGGCGCTCGGTTT
CTTCAGCGGCCAAGCTGGCCGGCCAGGCCGCCAGCTTGGCATCAGACAAACCGGCCAGGATTTCATGCAG
CCGCACGGTTGAGACGTGCGCGGGCGGCTCGAACACGTACCCGGCCGCGATCATCTCCGCCTCGATCTCT
TCGGTAATGAAAAACGGTTCGTCCTGGCCGTCCTGGTGCGGTTTCATGCTTGTTCCTCTTGGCGTTCATT
CTCGGCGGCCGCCAGGGCGTCGGCCTCGGTCAATGCGTCCTCACGGAAGGCACCGCGCCGCCTGGCCTCG
GTGGGCGTCACTTCCTCGCTGCGCTCAAGTGCGCGGTACAGGGTCGAGCGATGCACGCCAAGCAGTGCAG
CCGCCTCTTTCACGGTGCGGCCTTCCTGGTCGATCAGCTCGCGGGCGTGCGCGATCTGTGCCGGGGTGAG
GGTAGGGCGGGGGCCAAACTTCACGCCTCGGGCCTTGGCGGCCTCGCGCCCGCTCCGGGTGCGGTCGATG
ATTAGGGAACGCTCGAACTCGGCAATGCCGGCGAACACGGTCAACACCATGCGGCCGGCCGGCGTGGTGG
TGTCGGCCCACGGCTCTGCCAGGCTACGCAGGCCCGCGCCGGCCTCCTGGATGCGCTCGGCAATGTCCAG
TAGGTCGCGGGTGCTGCGGGCCAGGCGGTCTAGCCTGGTCACTGTCACAACGTCGCCAGGGCGTAGGTGG
TCAAGCATCCTGGCCAGCTCCGGGCGGTCGCGCCTGGTGCCGGTGATCTTCTCGGAAAACAGCTTGGTGC
AGCCGGCCGCGTGCAGTTCGGCCCGTTGGTTGGTCAAGTCCTGGTCGTCGGTGCTGACGCGGGCATAGCC
CAGCAGGCCAGCGGCGGCGCTCTTGTTCATGGCGTAATGTCTCCGGTTCTAGTCGCAAGTATTCTACTTT
ATGCGACTAAAACACGCGACAAGAAAACGCCAGGAAAAGGGCAGGGCGGCAGCCTGTCGCGTAACTTAGG
ACTTGTGCGACATGTCGTTTTCAGAAGACGGCTGCACTGAACGTCAGAAGCCGACTGCACTATAGCAGCG
GAGGGGTTGGATCAAAGTACTTTAAAGTACTTTAAAGTACTTTAAAGTACTTTGATCCCGAGGGGAACCC
TGTGGTTGGCATGCACATACAAATGGACGAACGGATAAACCTTTTCACGCCCTTTTAAATATCCGATTAT
TCTAATAAACGCTCTTTTCTCTTAGGTTTACCCGCCAATATATCCTGTCAAACACTGATAGTTTAAACTG
AAGGCGGGAAACGACAATCTGATCCAAGCTCAAGCTAAGCTTGAGCTCTCCCATATGGTCGACTAGAGCC
AAGCTGATCTCCTTTGCCCCGGAGATCACCATGGACGACTTTCTCTATCTCTACGATCTAGGAAGAAAGT
TCGACGGAGAAGGTGACGATACCATGTTCACCACCGATAATGAGAAGATTAGCCTCTTCAATTTCAGAAA
GAATGCTGACCCACAGATGGTTAGAGAGGCCTACGCGGCAGGTCTCATCAAGACGATCTACCCGAGTAAT
AATCTCCAGGAGATCAAATACCTTCCCAAGAAGGTTAAAGATGCAGTCAAAAGATTCAGGACTAACTGCA
TCAAGAACACAGAGAAAGATATATTTCTCAAGATCAGAAGTACTATTCCAGTATGGACGATTCAAGGCTT
GCTTCATAAACCAAGGCAAGTAATAGAGATTGGAGTCTCTAAGAAAGTAGTTCCTACTGAATCAAAGGCC
ATGGAGTCAAAAATTCAGATCGAGGATCTAACAGAACTCGCCGTGAAGACTGGCGAACAGTTCATACAGA
GTCTTTTACGACTCAATGACAAGAAGAAAATCTTCGTCAACATGGTGGAGCACGACACTCTCGTCTACTC
CAAGAATATCAAAGATACAGTCTCAGAAGACCAAAGGGCTATTGAGACTTTTCAACAAAGGGTAATATCG
GGAAACCTCCTCGGATTCCATTGCCCAGCTATCTGTCACTTCATCAAAAGGACAGTAGAAAAGGAAGGTG
GCACCTACAAATGCCATCATTGCGATAAAGGAAAGGCTATCGTTCAAGATGCCCCTGCCGACAGTGGTCC
CAAAGATGGACCCCCACCCACGAGGAGCATCGTGGAAAAAGAAGACGTTCCAACCACGTCTTCAAAGCAA
GTGGATTGATGTGATATCTCCACTGACGTAAGGGATGACGCACAATCCCACTATCCTTCGCAAGACCCTT
CCTCTATATAAGGAAGTTCATTTCATTTGGAGAGGACTCCGGTATTTTTACAACAATTACCACAACAAAA
CAAACAACAAACAACATTACAATTTACTATTCTAGTCGACCTGCAGGCGGCCGCACTAGTGATATCACAA
GTTTGTACAAAAAAGCAGGCTCCGCGGCCGCCCCCTTCACCATGAACAAAATACTACACCATATAGTAAA
ACAGCAGCCCAAACTCATATTCCTTCAACCAAAAAAACCCTCAACCCTTCTTCACTTCACCCCTATCTCC
GCCGCACTCCCTCACAACTCCTCCACCTTCTCTCTCCGCCGTCTAATGTCCACCTCCGACGTCGACGCCG
CCGCCGCCAAGGGTGGGCGCGCCGACCCAGCTTTCTTGTACAAAGTGGTGATATCAATGGTGAGCAAGGG
CGAGGAGCTGTTCACCGGGGTGGTGCCCATCCTGGTCGAGCTGGACGGCGACGTAAACGGCCACAAGTTC
AGCGTGTCCGGCGAGGGCGAGGGCGATGCCACCTACGGCAAGCTGACCCTGAAGTTCATCTGCACCACCG
GCAAGCTGCCCGTGCCCTGGCCCACCCTCGTGACCACCCTGACCTACGGCGTGCAGTGCTTCAGCCGCTA
CCCCGACCACATGAAGCAGCACGACTTCTTCAAGTCCGCCATGCCCGAAGGCTACGTCCAGGAGCGCACC
ATCTTCTTCAAGGACGACGGCAACTACAAGACCCGCGCCGAGGTGAAGTTCGAGGGCGACACCCTGGTGA
ACCGCATCGAGCTGAAGGGCATCGACTTCAAGGAGGACGGCAACATCCTGGGGCACAAGCTGGAGTACAA
CTACAACAGCCACAACGTCTATATCATGGCCGACAAGCAGAAGAACGGCATCAAGGTGAACTTCAAGATC
CGCCACAACATCGAGGACGGCAGCGTGCAGCTCGCCGACCACTACCAGCAGAACACCCCCATCGGCGACG
GCCCCGTGCTGCTGCCCGACAACCACTACCTGAGCACCCAGTCCGCCCTGAGCAAAGACCCCAACGAGAA
GCGCGATCACATGGTCCTGCTGGAGTTCGTGACCGCCGCCGGGATCACTCTCGGCATGGACGAGCTGTAC
AAGTAACCGCGGCCATGCTAGAGTCCGCAAAAATCACCAGTCTCTCTCTACAAATCTATCTCTCTCTATT
TTTCTCCAGAATAATGTGTGAGTAGTTCCCAGATAAGGGAATTAGGGTTCTTATAGGGTTTCGCTCATGT
GTTGAGCATATAAGAAACCCTTAGTATGTATTTGTATTTGTAAAATACTTCTATCAATAAAATTTCTAAT
TCCTAAAACCAAAATCCAGTGACCTGCAGGCATGCGACGTCGGGCCCTCTAGAGGATCCCCGGGTACCGC
GAATTATCGATCATGAGCGGAGAATTAAGGGAGTCACGTTATGACCCCCGCCGATGACGCGGGACAAGCC
GTTTTACGTTTGGAACTGACAGAACCGCAACGTTGAAGGA
Features (pLannotate 1.2.2; 23 found; start..end, strand, type, name):
    195..986     +  CDS            neo: KKA2_KLEPN - Also known as kan, nptII. Experimental evidence at protein level: Swiss-Prot protein existence level 1. Resistance to kanamycin, neomycin, paromomycin, ribostamycin, butirosin and gentamicin B. From Klebsiella pneumoniae.
   1029..1281    +  terminator     NOS terminator: nopaline synthase terminator and poly(A) signal
   1374..1398    -  misc_feature   LB T-DNA repeat: left border repeat from nopaline C58 T-DNA
   1657..1680    +  promoter       Pc promoter (fragment): intI1 (promoter lies within the coding sequence); class 1 integron promoter
   1856..1912    +  CDS            GmR (fragment): gentamycin acetyltransferase; aacC1; confers resistance to gentamycin
   1923..2710    +  CDS            SmR (fragment): aminoglycoside adenylyltransferase (Murphy, 1985); aadA; confers resistance to spectinomycin and streptomycin
   2956..3544    +  rep_origin     ori: high-copy-number ColE1/pMB1/pBR322/pUC origin of replication
   3730..3870    -  misc_feature   bom: basis of mobility region from pBR322
   3972..4011    -  CDS            rop (fragment): Rop protein, which maintains plasmids at low copy number; rop
   4214..4408    -  rep_origin     pVS1 oriV: origin of replication for the Pseudomonas plasmid pVS1 (Heeb et al., 2000)
   4474..5547    -  CDS            pVS1 RepA: replication protein from the Pseudomonas plasmid pVS1 (Heeb et al., 2000)
   5976..6605    -  CDS            pVS1 StaA: stability protein from the Pseudomonas plasmid pVS1 (Heeb et al., 2000)
   7165..7566    -  CDS            Y4CG_SINFN (fragment): Protein inferred from homology: Swiss-Prot protein existence level 3. From Sinorhizobium fredii (strain NBRC 101917 / NGR234).
   7936..7960    -  misc_feature   RB T-DNA repeat: right border repeat from nopaline C58 T-DNA
   8653..8997    +  promoter       CaMV 35S promoter: strong constitutive promoter from cauliflower mosaic virus
   8950..8996    +  promoter       minimal CaMV 35S promoter: minimal 35S promoter from cauliflower mosaic virus
   9029..9054    +  misc_feature   TMV Ω (fragment): translational enhancer from the tobacco mosaic virus 5'-leader sequence (Gallie et al., 1988)
   9097..9121    +  protein_bind   attB1: mutant version of attB; recombination site for the Gateway® BP reaction BP Clonase™
   9335..9359    -  protein_bind   attB2: mutant version of attB; recombination site for the Gateway® BP reaction BP Clonase™
   9367..10086   +  CDS            EGFP: the original enhanced GFP (Yang et al., 1996) mammalian codon-optimized
  10151..10310   +  polyA_signal   CaMV poly(A) signal (fragment): cauliflower mosaic virus polyadenylation signal
  10337..10359   -  misc_feature   MCS (fragment): pUC18/19 multiple cloning site
  10452..161     +  promoter       NOS promoter (across the origin): nopaline synthase promoter
