[The description below was written by a language model from this plasmid's Addgene catalogue record and pLannotate feature annotations shown in this document.]
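Description:
Agrostemma_githago _LysRS_MitoTP_pK7FWG2 is a plant expression construct built on the Gateway-compatible binary T-DNA vector pK7FWG2, designed for Agrobacterium-mediated delivery into plant tissue. The roughly 10.5 kb backbone carries a high-copy ColE1/pUC-type origin for propagation in E. coli, along with the pVS1 origin, RepA replication protein and StaA stability protein, which support maintenance in Agrobacterium. Bacterial selection relies on the aadA (SmR) gene conferring spectinomycin/streptomycin resistance. A pBR322 bom site and small remnants of rop and a gentamicin resistance gene are also annotated in the backbone.

Between the nopaline-type left and right T-DNA border repeats are two cassettes. The first is a plant selectable marker: nptII (neo) driven by the NOS promoter and closed by the NOS terminator, giving kanamycin resistance in transformed plant cells. The second is the payload: a CaMV 35S promoter followed by a TMV Ω leader fragment, then a short insert flanked by attB1 and attB2 sites left by Gateway recombination, fused at its C-terminal end to EGFP and terminated by a CaMV polyadenylation signal. The insert is the N-terminal transit peptide from the cytosolic lysyl-tRNA synthetase (LysRS) of Agrostemma githago, which is predicted to have been re-targeted to mitochondria.

Expressing this peptide–GFP fusion in Nicotiana benthamiana allows the subcellular destination specified by the transit peptide to be read out by fluorescence imaging. This tests whether the enzyme is imported into mitochondria, in the context of work on aminoacyl-tRNA synthetase relocalization in plants that have lost many mitochondrial tRNA genes.
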