Addgene plasmid #202656: Agrostemma_githago _LysRS_MitoTP_pK7FWG2
Purpose: Determine where transit peptide targets GFP in N. benthamiana
Depositing lab: Daniel Sloan. Depositing organization: Colorado State University, Fort Collins. Publication: Rewiring of Aminoacyl-tRNA Synthetase Localization and Interactions in Plants With Extensive Mitochondrial tRNA Gene Loss. Warren JM, Broz AK, Martinez-Hottovy A, Elowsky C, Christensen AC, Sloan DB. Mol Biol Evol. 2023 Jul 5;40(7):msad163. doi: 10.1093/molbev/msad163. PubMed 37463427.
Backbone
  Vector backbone: pK7FWG2
  Vector type: Plant Expression
Growth in bacteria
  Bacterial resistance: Spectinomycin, 50 μg/mL
  Growth temperature: 37°C
  Growth strain: DH5alpha
  Copy number: High Copy
Gene/Insert
  Gene/Insert name: N-terminal transit peptide from Agrostemma githago cytosolic LysRS predicted to be re-targeted to mitochondria
  Species: Agrostemma githago
  Tag / fusion protein: Green Florescent Protien (C terminal on insert)
  Cloning method: Gateway Cloning
Terms and licenses: Academic/Nonprofit Terms; Industry Terms: Not Available to Industry
How to cite: Agrostemma_githago _LysRS_MitoTP_pK7FWG2 was a gift from Daniel Sloan (Addgene plasmid # 202656 ; http://n2t.net/addgene:202656 ; RRID:Addgene_202656)
